Addgene plasmid #109334: pInducer20-Blast
Purpose: (Empty Backbone) pInducer20 with added blasticidin resistance
Depositing lab: Jean Cook. Depositing organization: University of North Carolina at Chapel Hill. Publication: Rapid DNA replication origin licensing protects stem cell pluripotency. Matson JP, Dumitru R, Coryell P, Baxley RM, Chen W, Twaroski K, Webber BR, Tolar J, Bielinsky AK, Purvis JE, Cook JG. Elife. 2017 Nov 17;6. doi: 10.7554/eLife.30473. PubMed 29148972.
Backbone
  Vector backbone: pIndcuer20-Blast
  Vector type: Mammalian Expression, Lentiviral ; Inducible expression
  Selectable markers: Blasticidin
Growth in bacteria
  Bacterial resistance: Chloramphenicol and Ampicillin, 25 & 100 μg/mL
  Growth temperature: 37°C
  Growth strain: ccdB Survival
  Copy number: Unknown
Gene/Insert
  Cloning method: Gateway Cloning
  Sequencing primers: 5′ CCATAGAAGACACCGGGACC
Terms and licenses: Academic/Nonprofit Terms; Industry Terms: Not Available to Industry
How to cite: pInducer20-Blast was a gift from Jean Cook (Addgene plasmid # 109334 ; http://n2t.net/addgene:109334 ; RRID:Addgene_109334)
