[The description below was written by a language model from this plasmid's Addgene catalogue record and pLannotate feature annotations shown in this document.]
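Description:
pInducer20-Blast is an empty, Gateway-compatible lentiviral destination vector for doxycycline-inducible expression in mammalian cells, derived from pInducer20 by adding a blasticidin resistance gene. It is an all-in-one Tet-On design of about 12.2 kb. The HIV-1-derived portion contains a truncated 5' LTR, the Ψ packaging signal, the RRE, cPPT/CTS, a WPRE and a self-inactivating ΔU3 3' LTR, so the cassette between the LTRs can be packaged into replication-incompetent particles and integrated into target cells. In bacteria the plasmid replicates from a high-copy ColE1/pUC-type origin and carries ampicillin resistance.

The cloning site sits downstream of a tetracycline response element (seven tetO copies) fused to a minimal CMV promoter. It consists of an attR1–attR2 Gateway cassette holding a chloramphenicol resistance gene and the ccdB toxin. This explains the dual chloramphenicol/ampicillin selection and the need for a ccdB-tolerant strain. An LR recombination with an entry clone replaces the cassette with the gene of interest, and ccdB counter-selects against unrecombined vector. A second, constitutive unit uses the human UbC promoter to drive the reverse transactivator rtTA3. This is followed by an EMCV IRES and the blasticidin S deaminase gene, so transduced cells can be selected with blasticidin while producing the activator that switches on the TRE promoter when doxycycline is present. The feature table also detects the original NeoR/KanR coding sequence immediately after BSD. The record lists only blasticidin as the mammalian marker, and it does not state whether the neomycin gene remains functional.

The vector is suited to making stable cell lines with titratable, inducible transgene expression, and to combining with constructs that use other selection markers.
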