Features (pLannotate 1.2.2; 39 found; start..end, strand, type, name):
    377..634     +  LTR            5' LTR (truncated): truncated 5' long terminal repeat (LTR) from HIV-1
    681..806     +  misc_feature   HIV-1 Ψ: packaging signal of human immunodeficiency virus type 1
    790..1128    +  CDS            HIV-1 gag (fragment): gag protein from human immunodeficiency virus 1; gag
   1303..1536    +  misc_feature   RRE: The Rev response element (RRE) of HIV-1 allows for Rev-dependent mRNA export from the nucleus to the cytoplasm.
   1913..2013    +  CDS            Rev (fragment): human immunodeficiency virus 1 (HIV-1) Rev protein; rev; enhances nuclear export of unspliced and incompletely spliced viral mRNAs
   2058..2175    +  misc_feature   cPPT/CTS: central polypurine tract and central termination sequence of HIV-1
   2230..2500    +  protein_bind   tetracycline response element: contains seven copies of the tetracycline operator tetO tetracycline repressor TetR
   2511..2528    +  misc_feature   MCS (fragment): pUC18/19 multiple cloning site
   2533..2571    +  promoter       minimal CMV promoter: human cytomegalovirus (CMV) immediate early promoter
   2701..2825    +  protein_bind   attR1: mutant version of attR; recombination site for the Gateway® LR reaction LR Clonase™
   2850..2880    +  promoter       lac UV5 promoter: E. coli lac promoter with an "up" mutation
   2904..2933    +  promoter       cat promoter (fragment): promoter of the E. coli cat gene encoding chloramphenicol acetyltransferase
   2934..3593    +  CDS            CmR: chloramphenicol acetyltransferase; cat; confers resistance to chloramphenicol
   3772..3930    +  CDS            ccdA (fragment): CCDA_ECO57 - Also known as H, letA. Experimental evidence at protein level: Swiss-Prot protein existence level 1. Antitoxin component of a type II toxin-antitoxin (TA) system which inhibits the post-segregational killing (PSK) of plasmid-free cells, also referred to as a plasmid addiction system. Binds to and blocks the activity of CcdB; will also remove bound CcdB protein from the CcdB-GyrA complex by forming a CcdA-CcdB complex, a process termed rejuvenation. Functions as a transcriptional corepressor for the ccdAB operon, repression also requires CcdB (By similarity). From Escherichia coli
   3935..4237    +  CDS            ccdB: CCDB_ECOLI - Also known as G, letB, letD. Experimental evidence at protein level: Swiss-Prot protein existence level 1. Toxic component of a type II toxin-antitoxin (TA) system, functioning in plasmid maintainence. Responsible for the post- segregational killing (PSK) of plasmid-free cells, also referred to as a plasmid addiction system. Half-life of over 2 hours. Cell killing by CcdB is accompanied by filamentation, defects in chromosome and plasmid segregation, defects in cell division, formation of anucleate cells, decreased DNA synthesis and plasmid loss. Interferes with the activity of DN
   4281..4405    -  protein_bind   attR2: mutant version of attR; recombination site for the Gateway® LR reaction LR Clonase™
   4517..4552    +  promoter       PGK promoter (fragment): mouse phosphoglycerate kinase 1 promoter
   4570..5781    +  promoter       UbC promoter: human ubiquitin C promoter
   5840..6537    +  CDS            rtTA3 (fragment): reverse tetracycline transactivator 3 activates expression from Tet-responsive promoters in the presence of doxycycline
   6467..6577    +  CDS            VP48: 3 tandem repeats of the minimal activation domain of herpes simplex virus VP16 (Cheng et al., 2013)
   6750..7212    +  misc_feature   IRES: internal ribosome entry site (IRES) of the encephalomyocarditis virus (EMCV)
   7222..7620    +  CDS            BSD: blasticidin S deaminase; Aspergillus terreus BSD; confers resistance to blasticidin
   7634..8428    +  CDS            NeoR/KanR: aminoglycoside phosphotransferase from Tn5; aph(3')-II (or nptII); confers resistance to neomycin, kanamycin, and G418 (Geneticin®)
   8456..8539    +  CDS            large T antigen (fragment): large T antigen from SV40 (simian virus 40)
   8573..8593    +  misc_feature   MCS (fragment): pBluescript multiple cloning site
   8605..9193    +  misc_feature   WPRE: woodchuck hepatitis virus posttranscriptional regulatory element
   9201..9266    +  CDS            nef (fragment): NEF_HV1Z2 - Experimental evidence at protein level: Swiss-Prot protein existence level 1. Extracellular Nef protein targets CD4(+) T-lymphocytes for apoptosis by interacting with CXCR4 surface receptors. From Human immunodeficiency virus type 1 group M subtype D (isolate Z2/CDC-Z34) (HIV-1).
   9268..9501    +  LTR            3' LTR (ΔU3): self-inactivating 3' long terminal repeat (LTR) from HIV-1
   9706..9810    +  promoter       AmpR promoter: bla
   9811..10671   +  CDS            AmpR: β-lactamase; bla; confers resistance to ampicillin, carbenicillin, and related antibiotics
  10842..11430   +  rep_origin     ori: high-copy-number ColE1/pMB1/pBR322/pUC origin of replication
  11613..11667   +  CDS            lacI (fragment): lac repressor; lacI; The lac repressor binds to the lac operator to inhibit transcription in E. coli. This inhibition can be relieved by adding lactose or isopropyl-β-D-thiogalactopyranoside (IPTG).
  11673..11766   +  rep_origin     SV40 ori (fragment): SV40 origin of replication
  11791..11828   +  CDS            lacI (fragment): lac repressor; lacI; The lac repressor binds to the lac operator to inhibit transcription in E. coli. This inhibition can be relieved by adding lactose or isopropyl-β-D-thiogalactopyranoside (IPTG).
  11841..11862   +  protein_bind   CAP binding site: CAP binding activates transcription in the presence of cAMP. E. coli catabolite activator protein
  11877..11907   +  promoter       lac promoter: promoter for the E. coli lac operon
  11911..11933   +  protein_bind   lac operator (fragment): The lac repressor binds to the lac operator to inhibit transcription in E. coli. This inhibition can be relieved by adding lactose or isopropyl-β-D-thiogalactopyranoside (IPTG). lac repressor encoded by lacI
  11965..12048   +  polyA_signal   SV40 poly(A) signal (fragment): SV40 polyadenylation signal
  12215..329     +  CDS            nef (fragment) (across the origin): NEF_HV1BR - Experimental evidence at protein level: Swiss-Prot protein existence level 1. Extracellular Nef protein targets CD4(+) T-lymphocytes for apoptosis by interacting with CXCR4 surface receptors (PubMed:14990729). From Human immunodeficiency virus type 1 group M subtype B (isolate BRU/LAI) (HIV-1).
>Addgene plasmid #109334 | pInducer20-Blast | addgene full sequence | sequence record 483751 | Addgene NGS Result
TGGAAGGGCTAATTCACTCCCAAAGAAGACAAGATATCCTTGATCTGTGGATCTACCACACACAAGGCTA
CTTCCCTGATTAGCAGAACTACACACCAGGGCCAGGGGTCAGATATCCACTGACCTTTGGATGGTGCTAC
AAGCTAGTACCAGTTGAGCCAGATAAGGTAGAAGAGGCCAATAAAGGAGAGAACACCAGCTTGTTACACC
CTGTGAGCCTGCATGGGATGGATGACCCGGAGAGAGAAGTGTTAGAGTGGAGGTTTGACAGCCGCCTAGC
ATTTCATCACGTGGCCCGAGAGCTGCATCCGGAGTACTTCAAGAACTGCTGATATCGAGCTTGCTACAAG
GGACTTTCCGCTGGGGACTTTCCAGGGAGGCGTGGCCTGGGCGGGACTGGGGAGTGGCGAGCCCTCAGAT
CCTGCATATAAGCAGCTGCTTTTTGCCTGTACTGGGTCTCTCTGGTTAGACCAGATCTGAGCCTGGGAGC
TCTCTGGCTAACTAGGGAACCCACTGCTTAAGCCTCAATAAAGCTTGCCTTGAGTGCTTCAAGTAGTGTG
TGCCCGTCTGTTGTGTGACTCTGGTAACTAGAGATCCCTCAGACCCTTTTAGTCAGTGTGGAAAATCTCT
AGCAGTGGCGCCCGAACAGGGACTTGAAAGCGAAAGGGAAACCAGAGGAGCTCTCTCGACGCAGGACTCG
GCTTGCTGAAGCGCGCACGGCAAGAGGCGAGGGGCGGCGACTGGTGAGTACGCCAAAAATTTTGACTAGC
GGAGGCTAGAAGGAGAGAGATGGGTGCGAGAGCGTCAGTATTAAGCGGGGGAGAATTAGATCGCGATGGG
AAAAAATTCGGTTAAGGCCAGGGGGAAAGAAAAAATATAAATTAAAACATATAGTATGGGCAAGCAGGGA
GCTAGAACGATTCGCAGTTAATCCTGGCCTGTTAGAAACATCAGAAGGCTGTAGACAAATACTGGGACAG
CTACAACCATCCCTTCAGACAGGATCAGAAGAACTTAGATCATTATATAATACAGTAGCAACCCTCTATT
GTGTGCATCAAAGGATAGAGATAAAAGACACCAAGGAAGCTTTAGACAAGATAGAGGAAGAGCAAAACAA
AAGTAAGACCACCGCACAGCAAGCGGCCGGCCGCTGATCTTCAGACCTGGAGGAGGAGATATGAGGGACA
ATTGGAGAAGTGAATTATATAAATATAAAGTAGTAAAAATTGAACCATTAGGAGTAGCACCCACCAAGGC
AAAGAGAAGAGTGGTGCAGAGAGAAAAAAGAGCAGTGGGAATAGGAGCTTTGTTCCTTGGGTTCTTGGGA
GCAGCAGGAAGCACTATGGGCGCAGCGTCAATGACGCTGACGGTACAGGCCAGACAATTATTGTCTGGTA
TAGTGCAGCAGCAGAACAATTTGCTGAGGGCTATTGAGGCGCAACAGCATCTGTTGCAACTCACAGTCTG
GGGCATCAAGCAGCTCCAGGCAAGAATCCTGGCTGTGGAAAGATACCTAAAGGATCAACAGCTCCTGGGG
ATTTGGGGTTGCTCTGGAAAACTCATTTGCACCACTGCTGTGCCTTGGAATGCTAGTTGGAGTAATAAAT
CTCTGGAACAGATTTGGAATCACACGACCTGGATGGAGTGGGACAGAGAAATTAACAATTACACAAGCTT
AATACACTCCTTAATTGAAGAATCGCAAAACCAGCAAGAAAAGAATGAACAAGAATTATTGGAATTAGAT
AAATGGGCAAGTTTGTGGAATTGGTTTAACATAACAAATTGGCTGTGGTATATAAAATTATTCATAATGA
TAGTAGGAGGCTTGGTAGGTTTAAGAATAGTTTTTGCTGTACTTTCTATAGTGAATAGAGTTAGGCAGGG
ATATTCACCATTATCGTTTCAGACCCACCTCCCAACCCCGAGGGGACCCGACAGGCCCGAAGGAATAGAA
GAAGAAGGTGGAGAGAGAGACAGAGACAGATCCATTCGATTAGTGAACGGATCTCGACGGTATCGCCGAA
TTCACAAATGGCAGTATTCATCCACAATTTTAAAAGAAAAGGGGGGATTGGGGGGTACAGTGCAGGGGAA
AGAATAGTAGACATAATAGCAACAGACATACAAACTAAAGAATTACAAAAACAAATTACAAAAATTCAAA
ATTTTCGGGTTTATTACAGGGACAGCAGAGATCCAGTTTGGACTAGGATCCTTTACCACTCCCTATCAGT
GATAGAGAAAAGTGAAAGTCGAGTTTACCACTCCCTATCAGTGATAGAGAAAAGTGAAAGTCGAGTTTAC
CACTCCCTATCAGTGATAGAGAAAAGTGAAAGTCGAGTTTACCACTCCCTATCAGTGATAGAGAAAAGTG
AAAGTCGAGTTTACCACTCCCTATCAGTGATAGAGAAAAGTGAAAGTCGAGTTTACCACTCCCTATCAGT
GATAGAGAAAAGTGAAAGTCGAGTTTACCACTCCCTATCAGTGATAGAGAAAAGTGAAAGTCGAGCTCGG
TACCCGGGTCGAGGTAGGCGTGTACGGTGGGAGGCCTATATAAGCAGAGCTCGTTTAGTGAACCGTCAGA
TCGCCTGGAGACGCCATCCACGCTGTTTTGACCTCCATAGAAGACACCGGGACCGATCCAGCCTCCGCGG
CCCCGAACTAGTCCAGTGTGGTGGAATTCTGCAGATATCAACAAGTTTGTACAAAAAAGCTGAACGAGAA
ACGTAAAATGATATAAATATCAATATATTAAATTAGATTTTGCATAAAAAACAGACTACATAATACTGTA
AAACACAACATATCCAGTCACTATGGCGGCCGCATTAGGCACCCCAGGCTTTACACTTTATGCTTCCGGC
TCGTATAATGTGTGGATTTTGAGTTAGGATCCGTCGAGATTTTCAGGAGCTAAGGAAGCTAAAATGGAGA
AAAAAATCACTGGATATACCACCGTTGATATATCCCAATGGCATCGTAAAGAACATTTTGAGGCATTTCA
GTCAGTTGCTCAATGTACCTATAACCAGACCGTTCAGCTGGATATTACGGCCTTTTTAAAGACCGTAAAG
AAAAATAAGCACAAGTTTTATCCGGCCTTTATTCACATTCTTGCCCGCCTGATGAATGCTCATCCGGAAT
TCCGTATGGCAATGAAAGACGGTGAGCTGGTGATATGGGATAGTGTTCACCCTTGTTACACCGTTTTCCA
TGAGCAAACTGAAACGTTTTCATCGCTCTGGAGTGAATACCACGACGATTTCCGGCAGTTTCTACACATA
TATTCGCAAGATGTGGCGTGTTACGGTGAAAACCTGGCCTATTTCCCTAAAGGGTTTATTGAGAATATGT
TTTTCGTCTCAGCCAATCCCTGGGTGAGTTTCACCAGTTTTGATTTAAACGTGGCCAATATGGACAACTT
CTTCGCCCCCGTTTTCACCATGGGCAAATATTATACGCAAGGCGACAAGGTGCTGATGCCGCTGGCGATT
CAGGTTCATCATGCCGTTTGTGATGGCTTCCATGTCGGCAGAATGCTTAATGAATTACAACAGTACTGCG
ATGAGTGGCAGGGCGGGGCGTAAAGATCTGGATCCGGCTTACTAAAAGCCAGATAACAGTATGCGTATTT
GCGCGCTGATTTTTGCGGTATAAGAATATATACTGATATGTATACCCGAAGTATGTCAAAAAGAGGTATG
CTATGAAGCAGCGTATTACAGTGACAGTTGACAGCGACAGCTATCAGTTGCTCAAGGCATATATGATGTC
AATATCTCCGGTCTGGTAAGCACAACCATGCAGAATGAAGCCCGTCGTCTGCGTGCCGAACGCTGGAAAG
CGGAAAATCAGGAAGGGATGGCTGAGGTCGCCCGGTTTATTGAAATGAACGGCTCTTTTGCTGACGAGAA
CAGGGGCTGGTGAAATGCAGTTTAAGGTTTACACCTATAAAAGAGAGAGCCGTTATCGTCTGTTTGTGGA
TGTACAGAGTGATATTATTGACACGCCCGGGCGACGGATGGTGATCCCCCTGGCCAGTGCACGTCTGCTG
TCAGATAAAGTCTCCCGTGAACTTTACCCGGTGGTGCATATCGGGGATGAAAGCTGGCGCATGATGACCA
CCGATATGGCCAGTGTGCCGGTCTCCGTTATCGGGGAAGAAGTGGCTGATCTCAGCCACCGCGAAAATGA
CATCAAAAACGCCATTAACCTGATGTTCTGGGGAATATAAATGTCAGGCTCCCTTATACACAGCCAGTCT
GCAGGTCGACCATAGTGACTGGATATGTTGTGTTTTACAGTATTATGTAGTCTGTTTTTTATGCAAAATC
TAATTTAATATATTGATATTTATATCATTTTACGTTTCTCGTTCAGCTTTCTTGTACAAAGTGGTTGATA
TCCAGCACAGTGGCGGCCGCTCGAGTCTAGAGGGCCCGCGGTTCGAATACCCATACGACGTCCCAGACTA
CGCTTAGTAATGATTAATTAAACTAGAAATTCTACCGGGTAGGGGAGGCGCTTTTCCCAAGGCAGTCTGG
AGTAACCCACCCAAGATCTGGCCTCCGCGCCGGGTTTTGGCGCCTCCCGCGGGCGCCCCCCTCCTCACGG
CGAGCGCTGCCACGTCAGACGAAGGGCGCAGCGAGCGTCCTGATCCTTCCGCCCGGACGCTCAGGACAGC
GGCCCGCTGCTCATAAGACTCGGCCTTAGAACCCCAGTATCAGCAGAAGGACATTTTAGGACGGGACTTG
GGTGACTCTAGGGCACTGGTTTTCTTTCCAGAGAGCGGAACAGGCGAGGAAAAGTAGTCCCTTCTCGGCG
ATTCTGCGGAGGGATCTCCGTGGGGCGGTGAACGCCGATGATTATATAAGGACGCGCCGGGTGTGGCACA
GCTAGTTCCGTCGCAGCCGGGATTTGGGTCGCGGTTCTTGTTTGTGGATCGCTGTGATCGTCACTTGGTG
AGTAGCGGGCTGCTGGGCTGGCCGGGGCTTTCGTGGCCGCCGGGCCGCTCGGTGGGACGGAAGCGTGTGG
AGAGACCGCCAAGGGCTGTAGTCTGGGTCCGCGAGCAAGGTTGCCCTGAACTGGGGGTTGGGGGGAGCGC
AGCAAAATGGCGGCTGTTCCCGAGTCTTGAATGGAAGACGCTTGTGAGGCGGGCTGTGAGGTCGTTGAAA
CAAGGTGGGGGGCATGGTGGGCGGCAAGAACCCAAGGTCTTGAGGCCTTCGCTAATGCGGGAAAGCTCTT
ATTCGGGTGAGATGGGCTGGGGCACCATCTGGGGACCCTGACGTGAAGTTTGTCACTGACTGGAGAACTC
GGTTTGTCGTCTGTTGCGGGGGCGGCAGTTATGGCGGTGCCGTTGGGCAGTGCACCCGTACCTTTGGGAG
CGCGCGCCCTCGTCGTGTCGTGACGTCACCCGTTCTGTTGGCTTATAATGCAGGGTGGGGCCACCTGCCG
GTAGGTGTGCGGTAGGCTTTTCTCCGTCGCAGGACGCAGGGTTCGGGCCTAGGGTAGGCTCTCCTGAATC
GACAGGCGCCGGACCTCTGGTGAGGGGAGGGATAAGTGAGGCGTCAGTTTCTTTGGTCGGTTTTATGTAC
CTATCTTCTTAAGTAGCTGAAGCTCCGGTTTTGAACTATGCGCTCGGGGTTGGCGAGTGTGTTTTGTGAA
GTTTTTTAGGCACCTTTTGAAATGTAATCATTTGGGTCAATATGTAATTTTCAGTGTTAGACTAGTAAAT
TGTCCGCTAAATTCTGGCCGTTTTTGGCTTTTTTGTTAGACGAAGCTTGGTACCGAGCTCGGATCTCCAC
CCCGTACCGGTCCTGCAGTCGAATTCACCATGTCTAGACTGGACAAGAGCAAAGTCATAAACGGAGCTCT
GGAATTACTCAATGGTGTCGGTATCGAAGGCCTGACGACAAGGAAACTCGCTCAAAAGCTGGGAGTTGAG
CAGCCTACCCTGTACTGGCACGTGAAGAACAAGCGGGCCCTGCTCGATGCCCTGCCAATCGAGATGCTGG
ACAGGCATCATACCCACTTCTGCCCCCTGGAAGGCGAGTCATGGCAAGACTTTCTGCGGAACAACGCCAA
GTCATACCGCTGTGCTCTCCTCTCACATCGCGACGGGGCTAAAGTGCATCTCGGCACCCGCCCAACAGAG
AAACAGTACGAAACCCTGGAAAATCAGCTCGCGTTCCTGTGTCAGCAAGGCTTCTCCCTGGAGAACGCAC
TGTACGCTCTGTCCGCCGTGGGCCACTTTACACTGGGCTGCGTATTGGAGGAACAGGAGCATCAAGTAGC
AAAAGAGGAAAGAGAGACACCTACCACCGATTCTATGCCCCCACTTCTGAGACAAGCAATTGAGCTGTTC
GACCGGCAGGGAGCCGAACCTGCCTTCCTTTTCGGCCTGGAACTAATCATATGTGGCCTGGAGAAACAGC
TAAAGTGCGAAAGCGGCGGGCCGACCGACGCCCTTGACGATTTTGACTTAGACATGCTCCCAGCCGATGC
CCTTGACGACTTTGACCTTGATATGCTGCCTGCTGACGCTCTTGACGATTTTGACCTTGACATGCTCCCC
GGGTAACTAAGTAAGGATCCGCGGCCGCACTAGAGGAATTCCGCCCCTCTCCCCCCCCCCCCTCTCCCTC
CCCCCCCCCTAACGTTACTGGCCGAAGCCGCTTGGAATAAGGCCGGTGTGCGTTTGTCTATATGTTATTT
TCCACCATATTGCCGTCTTTTGGCAATGTGAGGGCCCGGAAACCTGGCCCTGTCTTCTTGACGAGCATTC
CTAGGGGTCTTTCCCCTCTCGCCAAAGGAATGCAAGGTCTGTTGAATGTCGTGAAGGAAGCAGTTCCTCT
GGAAGCTTCTTGAAGACAAACAACGTCTGTAGCGACCCTTTGCAGGCAGCGGAACCCCCCACCTGGCGAC
AGGTGCCTCTGCGGCCAAAAGCCACGTGTATAAGATACACCTGCAAAGGCGGCACAACCCCAGTGCCACG
TTGTGAGTTGGATAGTTGTGGAAAGAGTCAAATGGCTCTCCTCAAGCGTATTCAACAAGGGGCTGAAGGA
TGCCCAGAAGGTACCCCATTGTATGGGATCTGATCTGGGGCCTCGGTGCACATGCTTTACATGTGTTTAG
TCGAGGTTAAAAAAACGTCTAGGCCCCCCGAACCACGGGGACGTGGTTTTCCTTTGAAAAACACGATGAT
AAGCTTAAACCATGGCCAAGCCTTTGTCTCAAGAAGAATCCACCCTCATTGAAAGAGCAACGGCTACAAT
CAACAGCATCCCCATCTCTGAAGACTACAGCGTCGCCAGCGCAGCTCTCTCTAGCGACGGCCGCATCTTC
ACTGGTGTCAATGTATATCATTTTACTGGGGGACCTTGTGCAGAACTCGTGGTGCTGGGCACTGCTGCTG
CTGCGGCAGCTGGCAACCTGACTTGTATCGTCGCGATCGGAAATGAGAACAGGGGCATCTTGAGCCCCTG
CGGACGGTGCCGACAGGTGCTTCTCGATCTGCATCCTGGGATCAAAGCCATAGTGAAGGACAGTGATGGA
CAGCCGACGGCAGTTGGGATTCGTGAATTGCTGCCCTCTGGTTATGTGTGGGAGGGCTAATAGCCGGTCC
ACCATGATTGAACAAGATGGATTGCACGCAGGTTCTCCGGCCGCTTGGGTGGAGAGGCTATTCGGCTATG
ACTGGGCACAACAGACAATCGGCTGCTCTGATGCCGCCGTGTTCCGGCTGTCAGCGCAGGGGCGCCCGGT
TCTTTTTGTCAAGACCGACCTGTCCGGTGCCCTGAATGAACTGCAAGACGAGGCAGCGCGGCTATCGTGG
CTGGCCACGACGGGCGTTCCTTGCGCAGCTGTGCTCGACGTTGTCACTGAAGCGGGAAGGGACTGGCTGC
TATTGGGCGAAGTGCCGGGGCAGGATCTCCTGTCATCTCACCTTGCTCCTGCCGAGAAAGTATCCATCAT
GGCTGATGCAATGCGGCGGCTGCATACGCTTGATCCGGCTACCTGCCCATTCGACCACCAAGCGAAACAT
CGCATCGAGCGAGCACGTACTCGGATGGAAGCCGGTCTTGTCGATCAGGATGATCTGGACGAAGAGCATC
AGGGGCTCGCGCCAGCCGAACTGTTCGCCAGGCTCAAGGCGAGCATGCCCGACGGCGAGGATCTCGTCGT
GACCCATGGCGATGCCTGCTTGCCGAATATCATGGTGGAAAATGGCCGCTTTTCTGGATTCATCGACTGT
GGCCGGCTGGGTGTGGCGGACCGCTATCAGGACATAGCGTTGGCTACCCGTGATATTGCTGAAGAGCTTG
GCGGCGAATGGGCTGACCGCTTCCTCGTGCTTTACGGTATCGCCGCTCCCGATTCGCAGCGCATCGCCTT
CTATCGCCTTCTTGACGAGTTCTTCTGATGTACAAGTAAAGCGGCCGCGACTCTAGATCATAATCAGCCA
TACCACATTTGTAGAGGTTTTACTTGCTTTAAAAAACCTCCCACACCTCCCCCTGAACCTGAAACATAAA
ATGAATGCAATTGTTGTTGTTTAGTCCCTCCCAATTCGATATCAAGCTTATCGCGATAGATCCTAATCAA
CCTCTGGATTACAAAATTTGTGAAAGATTGACTGGTATTCTTAACTATGTTGCTCCTTTTACGCTATGTG
GATACGCTGCTTTAATGCCTTTGTATCATGCTATTGCTTCCCGTATGGCTTTCATTTTCTCCTCCTTGTA
TAAATCCTGGTTGCTGTCTCTTTATGAGGAGTTGTGGCCCGTTGTCAGGCAACGTGGCGTGGTGTGCACT
GTGTTTGCTGACGCAACCCCCACTGGTTGGGGCATTGCCACCACCTGTCAGCTCCTTTCCGGGACTTTCG
CTTTCCCCCTCCCTATTGCCACGGCGGAACTCATCGCCGCCTGCCTTGCCCGCTGCTGGACAGGGGCTCG
GCTGTTGGGCACTGACAATTCCGTGGTGTTGTCGGGGAAATCATCGTCCTTTCCTTGGCTGCTCGCCTGT
GTTGCCACCTGGATTCTGCGCGGGACGTCCTTCTGCTACGTCCCTTCGGCCCTCAATCCAGCGGACCTTC
CTTCCCGCGGCCTGCTGCCGGCTCTGCGGCCTCTTCCGCGTCTTCGCCTTCGCCCTCAGACGAGTCGGAT
CTCCCTTTGGGCCGCCTCCCCGCCTGAGATCCTTTAAGACCAATGACTTACAAGGCAGCTGTAGATCTTA
GCCACTTTTTAAAAGAAAAGGGGGGACTGGAAGGGCTAATTCACTCCCAACGAAGACAAGATCTGCTTTT
TGCTTGTACTGGGTCTCTCTGGTTAGACCAGATCTGAGCCTGGGAGCTCTCTGGCTAACTAGGGAACCCA
CTGCTTAAGCCTCAATAAAGCTTGCCTTGAGTGCTTCAAGTAGTGTGTGCCCGTCTGTTGTGTGACTCTG
GTAACTAGAGATCCCTCAGACCCTTTTAGTCAGTGTGGAAAATCTCTAGCAGTAGTAGTTCATGTCATCT
TATTATTCAGTATTTATAACTTGCAAAGAAATGAATATCAGAGAGTGAGAGGCCCGGGTTAATTAAGGAA
AGGGCTAGATCATTCTTGAAGACGAAAGGGCCTCGTGATACGCCTATTTTTATAGGTTAATGTCATGATA
ATAATGGTTTCTTAGACGTCAGGTGGCACTTTTCGGGGAAATGTGCGCGGAACCCCTATTTGTTTATTTT
TCTAAATACATTCAAATATGTATCCGCTCATGAGACAATAACCCTGATAAATGCTTCAATAATATTGAAA
AAGGAAGAGTATGAGTATTCAACATTTCCGTGTCGCCCTTATTCCCTTTTTTGCGGCATTTTGCCTTCCT
GTTTTTGCTCACCCAGAAACGCTGGTGAAAGTAAAAGATGCTGAAGATCAGTTGGGTGCACGAGTGGGTT
ACATCGAACTGGATCTCAACAGCGGTAAGATCCTTGAGAGTTTTCGCCCCGAAGAACGTTTTCCAATGAT
GAGCACTTTTAAAGTTCTGCTATGTGGCGCGGTATTATCCCGTGTTGACGCCGGGCAAGAGCAACTCGGT
CGCCGCATACACTATTCTCAGAATGACTTGGTTGAGTACTCACCAGTCACAGAAAAGCATCTTACGGATG
GCATGACAGTAAGAGAATTATGCAGTGCTGCCATAACCATGAGTGATAACACTGCGGCCAACTTACTTCT
GACAACGATCGGAGGACCGAAGGAGCTAACCGCTTTTTTGCACAACATGGGGGATCATGTAACTCGCCTT
GATCGTTGGGAACCGGAGCTGAATGAAGCCATACCAAACGACGAGCGTGACACCACGATGCCTGTAGCAA
TGGCAACAACGTTGCGCAAACTATTAACTGGCGAACTACTTACTCTAGCTTCCCGGCAACAATTAATAGA
CTGGATGGAGGCGGATAAAGTTGCAGGACCACTTCTGCGCTCGGCCCTTCCGGCTGGCTGGTTTATTGCT
GATAAATCTGGAGCCGGTGAGCGTGGGTCTCGCGGTATCATTGCAGCACTGGGGCCAGATGGTAAGCCCT
CCCGTATCGTAGTTATCTACACGACGGGGAGTCAGGCAACTATGGATGAACGAAATAGACAGATCGCTGA
GATAGGTGCCTCACTGATTAAGCATTGGTAACTGTCAGACCAAGTTTACTCATATATACTTTAGATTGAT
TTAAAACTTCATTTTTAATTTAAAAGGATCTAGGTGAAGATCCTTTTTGATAATCTCATGACCAAAATCC
CTTAACGTGAGTTTTCGTTCCACTGAGCGTCAGACCCCGTAGAAAAGATCAAAGGATCTTCTTGAGATCC
TTTTTTTCTGCGCGTAATCTGCTGCTTGCAAACAAAAAAACCACCGCTACCAGCGGTGGTTTGTTTGCCG
GATCAAGAGCTACCAACTCTTTTTCCGAAGGTAACTGGCTTCAGCAGAGCGCAGATACCAAATACTGTTC
TTCTAGTGTAGCCGTAGTTAGGCCACCACTTCAAGAACTCTGTAGCACCGCCTACATACCTCGCTCTGCT
AATCCTGTTACCAGTGGCTGCTGCCAGTGGCGATAAGTCGTGTCTTACCGGGTTGGACTCAAGACGATAG
TTACCGGATAAGGCGCAGCGGTCGGGCTGAACGGGGGGTTCGTGCACACAGCCCAGCTTGGAGCGAACGA
CCTACACCGAACTGAGATACCTACAGCGTGAGCTATGAGAAAGCGCCACGCTTCCCGAAGGGAGAAAGGC
GGACAGGTATCCGGTAAGCGGCAGGGTCGGAACAGGAGAGCGCACGAGGGAGCTTCCAGGGGGAAACGCC
TGGTATCTTTATAGTCCTGTCGGGTTTCGCCACCTCTGACTTGAGCGTCGATTTTTGTGATGCTCGTCAG
GGGGGCGGAGCCTATGGAAAAACGCCAGCAACGCGGCCTTTTTACGGTTCCTGGCCTTTTGCTGGCCTTT
TGCTCACATGTTCTTTCCTGCGTTATCCCCTGATTCTGTGGATAACCGTATTACCGCCTTTGAGTGAGCT
GATACCGCTCGCCGCAGCCGAACGACCGAGCGCAGCGAGTCAGTGAGCGAGGAAGCGGAAGAGCGCCCAA
TACGCAAACCGCCTCTCCCCGCGCGTTGGCCGATTCATTAATGCAGCAAGCTCATGGCTGACTAATTTTT
TTTATTTATGCAGAGGCCGAGGCCGCCTCGGCCTCTGAGCTATTCCAGAAGTAGTGAGGAGGCTTTTTTG
GAGGCCTAGGCTTTTGCAAAAAGCTCCCCGTGGCACGACAGGTTTCCCGACTGGAAAGCGGGCAGTGAGC
GCAACGCAATTAATGTGAGTTAGCTCACTCATTAGGCACCCCAGGCTTTACACTTTATGCTTCCGGCTCG
TATGTTGTGTGGAATTGTGAGCGGATAACAATTTCACACAGGAAACAGCTATGACATGATTACGAATTTC
ACAAATAAAGCATTTTTTTCACTGCATTCTAGTTGTGGTTTGTCCAAACTCATCAATGTATCTTATCATG
TCTGGATCAACTGGATAACTCAAGCTAACCAAAATCATCCCAAACTTCCCACCCCATACCCTATTACCAC
TGCCAATTACCTGTGGTTTCATTTACTCTAAACCTGTGATTCCTCTGAATTATTTTCATTTTAAAGAAAT
TGTATTTGTTAAATATGTACTACAAACTTAGTAGT
