Features (pLannotate 1.2.2; 39 found; start..end, strand, type, name):
    377..634     +  LTR            5' LTR (truncated): truncated 5' long terminal repeat (LTR) from HIV-1
    681..806     +  misc_feature   HIV-1 Ψ: packaging signal of human immunodeficiency virus type 1
    790..1128    +  CDS            HIV-1 gag (fragment): gag protein from human immunodeficiency virus 1; gag
   1303..1536    +  misc_feature   RRE: The Rev response element (RRE) of HIV-1 allows for Rev-dependent mRNA export from the nucleus to the cytoplasm.
   1913..2013    +  CDS            Rev (fragment): human immunodeficiency virus 1 (HIV-1) Rev protein; rev; enhances nuclear export of unspliced and incompletely spliced viral mRNAs
   2058..2175    +  misc_feature   cPPT/CTS: central polypurine tract and central termination sequence of HIV-1
   2230..2500    +  protein_bind   tetracycline response element: contains seven copies of the tetracycline operator tetO tetracycline repressor TetR
   2511..2528    +  misc_feature   MCS (fragment): pUC18/19 multiple cloning site
   2533..2571    +  promoter       minimal CMV promoter: human cytomegalovirus (CMV) immediate early promoter
   2701..2825    +  protein_bind   attR1: mutant version of attR; recombination site for the Gateway® LR reaction LR Clonase™
   2850..2880    +  promoter       lac UV5 promoter: E. coli lac promoter with an "up" mutation
   2904..2933    +  promoter       cat promoter (fragment): promoter of the E. coli cat gene encoding chloramphenicol acetyltransferase
   2934..3593    +  CDS            CmR: chloramphenicol acetyltransferase; cat; confers resistance to chloramphenicol
   3772..3930    +  CDS            ccdA (fragment): CCDA_ECO57 - Also known as H, letA. Experimental evidence at protein level: Swiss-Prot protein existence level 1. Antitoxin component of a type II toxin-antitoxin (TA) system which inhibits the post-segregational killing (PSK) of plasmid-free cells, also referred to as a plasmid addiction system. Binds to and blocks the activity of CcdB; will also remove bound CcdB protein from the CcdB-GyrA complex by forming a CcdA-CcdB complex, a process termed rejuvenation. Functions as a transcriptional corepressor for the ccdAB operon, repression also requires CcdB (By similarity). From Escherichia coli
   3935..4237    +  CDS            ccdB: CCDB_ECOLI - Also known as G, letB, letD. Experimental evidence at protein level: Swiss-Prot protein existence level 1. Toxic component of a type II toxin-antitoxin (TA) system, functioning in plasmid maintainence. Responsible for the post- segregational killing (PSK) of plasmid-free cells, also referred to as a plasmid addiction system. Half-life of over 2 hours. Cell killing by CcdB is accompanied by filamentation, defects in chromosome and plasmid segregation, defects in cell division, formation of anucleate cells, decreased DNA synthesis and plasmid loss. Interferes with the activity of DN
   4281..4405    -  protein_bind   attR2: mutant version of attR; recombination site for the Gateway® LR reaction LR Clonase™
   4517..4552    +  promoter       PGK promoter (fragment): mouse phosphoglycerate kinase 1 promoter
   4570..5781    +  promoter       UbC promoter: human ubiquitin C promoter
   5840..6537    +  CDS            rtTA3 (fragment): reverse tetracycline transactivator 3 activates expression from Tet-responsive promoters in the presence of doxycycline
   6467..6577    +  CDS            VP48: 3 tandem repeats of the minimal activation domain of herpes simplex virus VP16 (Cheng et al., 2013)
   6750..7212    +  misc_feature   IRES: internal ribosome entry site (IRES) of the encephalomyocarditis virus (EMCV)
   7222..7620    +  CDS            BSD: blasticidin S deaminase; Aspergillus terreus BSD; confers resistance to blasticidin
   7634..8428    +  CDS            NeoR/KanR: aminoglycoside phosphotransferase from Tn5; aph(3')-II (or nptII); confers resistance to neomycin, kanamycin, and G418 (Geneticin®)
   8456..8539    +  CDS            large T antigen (fragment): large T antigen from SV40 (simian virus 40)
   8573..8593    +  misc_feature   MCS (fragment): pBluescript multiple cloning site
   8605..9193    +  misc_feature   WPRE: woodchuck hepatitis virus posttranscriptional regulatory element
   9201..9266    +  CDS            nef (fragment): NEF_HV1Z2 - Experimental evidence at protein level: Swiss-Prot protein existence level 1. Extracellular Nef protein targets CD4(+) T-lymphocytes for apoptosis by interacting with CXCR4 surface receptors. From Human immunodeficiency virus type 1 group M subtype D (isolate Z2/CDC-Z34) (HIV-1).
   9268..9501    +  LTR            3' LTR (ΔU3): self-inactivating 3' long terminal repeat (LTR) from HIV-1
   9706..9810    +  promoter       AmpR promoter: bla
   9811..10671   +  CDS            AmpR: β-lactamase; bla; confers resistance to ampicillin, carbenicillin, and related antibiotics
  10842..11430   +  rep_origin     ori: high-copy-number ColE1/pMB1/pBR322/pUC origin of replication
  11613..11667   +  CDS            lacI (fragment): lac repressor; lacI; The lac repressor binds to the lac operator to inhibit transcription in E. coli. This inhibition can be relieved by adding lactose or isopropyl-β-D-thiogalactopyranoside (IPTG).
  11673..11766   +  rep_origin     SV40 ori (fragment): SV40 origin of replication
  11791..11828   +  CDS            lacI (fragment): lac repressor; lacI; The lac repressor binds to the lac operator to inhibit transcription in E. coli. This inhibition can be relieved by adding lactose or isopropyl-β-D-thiogalactopyranoside (IPTG).
  11841..11862   +  protein_bind   CAP binding site: CAP binding activates transcription in the presence of cAMP. E. coli catabolite activator protein
  11877..11907   +  promoter       lac promoter: promoter for the E. coli lac operon
  11911..11933   +  protein_bind   lac operator (fragment): The lac repressor binds to the lac operator to inhibit transcription in E. coli. This inhibition can be relieved by adding lactose or isopropyl-β-D-thiogalactopyranoside (IPTG). lac repressor encoded by lacI
  11965..12048   +  polyA_signal   SV40 poly(A) signal (fragment): SV40 polyadenylation signal
  12215..329     +  CDS            nef (fragment) (across the origin): NEF_HV1BR - Experimental evidence at protein level: Swiss-Prot protein existence level 1. Extracellular Nef protein targets CD4(+) T-lymphocytes for apoptosis by interacting with CXCR4 surface receptors (PubMed:14990729). From Human immunodeficiency virus type 1 group M subtype B (isolate BRU/LAI) (HIV-1).
>Addgene plasmid #109334 | pInducer20-Blast Sequencing Result | analyzer sequence | sequence record 237977
TGGAAGGGCTAATTCACTCCCAAAGAAGACAAGATATCCTTGATCTGTGGATCTACCACACACAAGGCTA
CTTCCCTGATTAGCAGAACTACACACCAGGGCCAGGGGTCAGATATCCACTGACCTTTGGATGGTGCTAC
AAGCTAGTACCAGTTGAGCCAGATAAGGTAGAAGAGGCCAATAAAGGAGAGAACACCAGCTTGTTACACC
CTGTGAGCCTGCATGGGATGGATGACCCGGAGAGAGAAGTGTTAGAGTGGAGGTTTGACAGCCGCCTAGC
ATTTCATCACGTGGCCCGAGAGCTGCATCCGGAGTACTTCAAGAACTGCTGATATCGAGCTTGCTACAAG
GGACTTTCCGCTGGGGACTTTCCAGGGAGGCGTGGCCTGGGCGGGACTGGGGAGTGGCGAGCCCTCAGAT
CCTGCATATAAGCAGCTGCTTTTTGCCTGTACTGGGTCTCTCTGGTTAGACCAGATCTGAGCCTGGGAGC
TCTCTGGCTAACTAGGGAACCCACTGCTTAAGCCTCAATAAAGCTTGCCTTGAGTGCTTCAAGTAGTGTG
TGCCCGTCTGTTGTGTGACTCTGGTAACTAGAGATCCCTCAGACCCTTTTAGTCAGTGTGGAAAATCTCT
AGCAGTGGCGCCCGAACAGGGACTTGAAAGCGAAAGGGAAACCAGAGGAGCTCTCTCGACGCAGGACTCG
GCTTGCTGAAGCGCGCACGGCAAGAGGCGAGGGGCGGCGACTGGTGAGTACGCCAAAAATTTTGACTAGC
GGAGGCTAGAAGGAGAGAGATGGGTGCGAGAGCGTCAGTATTAAGCGGGGGAGAATTAGATCGCGATGGG
AAAAAATTCGGTTAAGGCCAGGGGGAAAGAAAAAATATAAATTAAAACATATAGTATGGGCAAGCAGGGA
GCTAGAACGATTCGCAGTTAATCCTGGCCTGTTAGAAACATCAGAAGGCTGTAGACAAATACTGGGACAG
CTACAACCATCCCTTCAGACAGGATCAGAAGAACTTAGATCATTATATAATACAGTAGCAACCCTCTATT
GTGTGCATCAAAGGATAGAGATAAAAGACACCAAGGAAGCTTTAGACAAGATAGAGGAAGAGCAAAACAA
AAGTAAGACCACCGCACAGCAAGCGGCCGGCCGCTGATCTTCAGACCTGGAGGAGGAGATATGAGGGACA
ATTGGAGAAGTGAATTATATAAATATAAAGTAGTAAAAATTGAACCATTAGGAGTAGCACCCACCAAGGC
AAAGAGAAGAGTGGTGCAGAGAGAAAAAAGAGCAGTGGGAATAGGAGCTTTGTTCCTTGGGTTCTTGGGA
GCAGCAGGAAGCACTATGGGCGCAGCGTCAATGACGCTGACGGTACAGGCCAGACAATTATTGTCTGGTA
TAGTGCAGCAGCAGAACAATTTGCTGAGGGCTATTGAGGCGCAACAGCATCTGTTGCAACTCACAGTCTG
GGGCATCAAGCAGCTCCAGGCAAGAATCCTGGCTGTGGAAAGATACCTAAAGGATCAACAGCTCCTGGGG
ATTTGGGGTTGCTCTGGAAAACTCATTTGCACCACTGCTGTGCCTTGGAATGCTAGTTGGAGTAATAAAT
CTCTGGAACAGATTTGGAATCACACGACCTGGATGGAGTGGGACAGAGAAATTAACAATTACACAAGCTT
AATACACTCCTTAATTGAAGAATCGCAAAACCAGCAAGAAAAGAATGAACAAGAATTATTGGAATTAGAT
AAATGGGCAAGTTTGTGGAATTGGTTTAACATAACAAATTGGCTGTGGTATATAAAATTATTCATAATGA
TAGTAGGAGGCTTGGTAGGTTTAAGAATAGTTTTTGCTGTACTTTCTATAGTGAATAGAGTTAGGCAGGG
ATATTCACCATTATCGTTTCAGACCCACCTCCCAACCCCGAGGGGACCCGACAGGCCCGAAGGAATAGAA
GAAGAAGGTGGAGAGAGAGACAGAGACAGATCCATTCGATTAGTGAACGGATCTCGACGGTATCGCCGAA
TTCACAAATGGCAGTATTCATCCACAATTTTAAAAGAAAAGGGGGGATTGGGGGGTACAGTGCAGGGGAA
AGAATAGTAGACATAATAGCAACAGACATACAAACTAAAGAATTACAAAAACAAATTACAAAAATTCAAA
ATTTTCGGGTTTATTACAGGGACAGCAGAGATCCAGTTTGGACTAGGATCCTTTACCACTCCCTATCAGT
GATAGAGAAAAGTGAAAGTCGAGTTTACCACTCCCTATCAGTGATAGAGAAAAGTGAAAGTCGAGTTTAC
CACTCCCTATCAGTGATAGAGAAAAGTGAAAGTCGAGTTTACCACTCCCTATCAGTGATAGAGAAAAGTG
AAAGTCGAGTTTACCACTCCCTATCAGTGATAGAGAAAAGTGAAAGTCGAGTTTACCACTCCCTATCAGT
GATAGAGAAAAGTGAAAGTCGAGTTTACCACTCCCTATCAGTGATAGAGAAAAGTGAAAGTCGAGCTCGG
TACCCGGGTCGAGGTAGGCGTGTACGGTGGGAGGCCTATATAAGCAGAGCTCGTTTAGTGAACCGTCAGA
TCGCCTGGAGACGCCATCCACGCTGTTTTGACCTCCATAGAAGACACCGGGACCGATCCAGCCTCCGCGG
CCCCGAACTAGTCCAGTGTGGTGGAATTCTGCAGATATCAACAAGTTTGTACAAAAAAGCTGAACGAGAA
ACGTAAAATGATATAAATATCAATATATTAAATTAGATTTTGCATAAAAAACAGACTACATAATACTGTA
AAACACAACATATCCAGTCACTATGGCGGCCGCATTAGGCACCCCAGGCTTTACACTTTATGCTTCCGGC
TCGTATAATGTGTGGATTTTGAGTTAGGATCCGTCGAGATTTTCAGGAGCTAAGGAAGCTAAAATGGAGA
AAAAAATCACTGGATATACCACCGTTGATATATCCCAATGGCATCGTAAAGAACATTTTGAGGCATTTCA
GTCAGTTGCTCAATGTACCTATAACCAGACCGTTCAGCTGGATATTACGGCCTTTTTAAAGACCGTAAAG
AAAAATAAGCACAAGTTTTATCCGGCCTTTATTCACATTCTTGCCCGCCTGATGAATGCTCATCCGGAAT
TCCGTATGGCAATGAAAGACGGTGAGCTGGTGATATGGGATAGTGTTCACCCTTGTTACACCGTTTTCCA
TGAGCAAACTGAAACGTTTTCATCGCTCTGGAGTGAATACCACGACGATTTCCGGCAGTTTCTACACATA
TATTCGCAAGATGTGGCGTGTTACGGTGAAAACCTGGCCTATTTCCCTAAAGGGTTTATTGAGAATATGT
TTTTCGTCTCAGCCAATCCCTGGGTGAGTTTCACCAGTTTTGATTTAAACGTGGCCAATATGGACAACTT
CTTCGCCCCCGTTTTCACCATGGGCAAATATTATACGCAAGGCGACAAGGTGCTGATGCCGCTGGCGATT
CAGGTTCATCATGCCGTTTGTGATGGCTTCCATGTCGGCAGAATGCTTAATGAATTACAACAGTACTGCG
ATGAGTGGCAGGGCGGGGCGTAAAGATCTGGATCCGGCTTACTAAAAGCCAGATAACAGTATGCGTATTT
GCGCGCTGATTTTTGCGGTATAAGAATATATACTGATATGTATACCCGAAGTATGTCAAAAAGAGGTATG
CTATGAAGCAGCGTATTACAGTGACAGTTGACAGCGACAGCTATCAGTTGCTCAAGGCATATATGATGTC
AATATCTCCGGTCTGGTAAGCACAACCATGCAGAATGAAGCCCGTCGTCTGCGTGCCGAACGCTGGAAAG
CGGAAAATCAGGAAGGGATGGCTGAGGTCGCCCGGTTTATTGAAATGAACGGCTCTTTTGCTGACGAGAA
CAGGGGCTGGTGAAATGCAGTTTAAGGTTTACACCTATAAAAGAGAGAGCCGTTATCGTCTGTTTGTGGA
TGTACAGAGTGATATTATTGACACGCCCGGGCGACGGATGGTGATCCCCCTGGCCAGTGCACGTCTGCTG
TCAGATAAAGTCTCCCGTGAACTTTACCCGGTGGTGCATATCGGGGATGAAAGCTGGCGCATGATGACCA
CCGATATGGCCAGTGTGCCGGTCTCCGTTATCGGGGAAGAAGTGGCTGATCTCAGCCACCGCGAAAATGA
CATCAAAAACGCCATTAACCTGATGTTCTGGGGAATATAAATGTCAGGCTCCCTTATACACAGCCAGTCT
GCAGGTCGACCATAGTGACTGGATATGTTGTGTTTTACAGTATTATGTAGTCTGTTTTTTATGCAAAATC
TAATTTAATATATTGATATTTATATCATTTTACGTTTCTCGTTCAGCTTTCTTGTACAAAGTGGTTGATA
TCCAGCACAGTGGCGGCCGCTCGAGTCTAGAGGGCCCGCGGTTCGAATACCCATACGACGTCCCAGACTA
CGCTTAGTAATGATTAATTAAACTAGAAATTCTACCGGGTAGGGGAGGCGCTTTTCCCAAGGCAGTCTGG
AGTAACCCACCCAAGATCTGGCCTCCGCGCCGGGTTTTGGCGCCTCCCGCGGGCGCCCCCCTCCTCACGG
CGAGCGCTGCCACGTCAGACGAAGGGCGCAGCGAGCGTCCTGATCCTTCCGCCCGGACGCTCAGGACAGC
GGCCCGCTGCTCATAAGACTCGGCCTTAGAACCCCAGTATCAGCAGAAGGACATTTTAGGACGGGACTTG
GGTGACTCTAGGGCACTGGTTTTCTTTCCAGAGAGCGGAACAGGCGAGGAAAAGTAGTCCCTTCTCGGCG
ATTCTGCGGAGGGATCTCCGTGGGGCGGTGAACGCCGATGATTATATAAGGACGCGCCGGGTGTGGCACA
GCTAGTTCCGTCGCAGCCGGGATTTGGGTCGCGGTTCTTGTTTGTGGATCGCTGTGATCGTCACTTGGTG
AGTAGCGGGCTGCTGGGCTGGCCGGGGCTTTCGTGGCCGCCGGGCCGCTCGGTGGGACGGAAGCGTGTGG
AGAGACCGCCAAGGGCTGTAGTCTGGGTCCGCGAGCAAGGTTGCCCTGAACTGGGGGTTGGGGGGAGCGC
AGCAAAATGGCGGCTGTTCCCGAGTCTTGAATGGAAGACGCTTGTGAGGCGGGCTGTGAGGTCGTTGAAA
CAAGGTGGGGGGCATGGTGGGCGGCAAGAACCCAAGGTCTTGAGGCCTTCGCTAATGCGGGAAAGCTCTT
ATTCGGGTGAGATGGGCTGGGGCACCATCTGGGGACCCTGACGTGAAGTTTGTCACTGACTGGAGAACTC
GGTTTGTCGTCTGTTGCGGGGGCGGCAGTTATGGCGGTGCCGTTGGGCAGTGCACCCGTACCTTTGGGAG
CGCGCGCCCTCGTCGTGTCGTGACGTCACCCGTTCTGTTGGCTTATAATGCAGGGTGGGGCCACCTGCCG
GTAGGTGTGCGGTAGGCTTTTCTCCGTCGCAGGACGCAGGGTTCGGGCCTAGGGTAGGCTCTCCTGAATC
GACAGGCGCCGGACCTCTGGTGAGGGGAGGGATAAGTGAGGCGTCAGTTTCTTTGGTCGGTTTTATGTAC
CTATCTTCTTAAGTAGCTGAAGCTCCGGTTTTGAACTATGCGCTCGGGGTTGGCGAGTGTGTTTTGTGAA
GTTTTTTAGGCACCTTTTGAAATGTAATCATTTGGGTCAATATGTAATTTTCAGTGTTAGACTAGTAAAT
TGTCCGCTAAATTCTGGCCGTTTTTGGCTTTTTTGTTAGACGAAGCTTGGTACCGAGCTCGGATCTCCAC
CCCGTACCGGTCCTGCAGTCGAATTCACCATGTCTAGACTGGACAAGAGCAAAGTCATAAACGGAGCTCT
GGAATTACTCAATGGTGTCGGTATCGAAGGCCTGACGACAAGGAAACTCGCTCAAAAGCTGGGAGTTGAG
CAGCCTACCCTGTACTGGCACGTGAAGAACAAGCGGGCCCTGCTCGATGCCCTGCCAATCGAGATGCTGG
ACAGGCATCATACCCACTTCTGCCCCCTGGAAGGCGAGTCATGGCAAGACTTTCTGCGGAACAACGCCAA
GTCATACCGCTGTGCTCTCCTCTCACATCGCGACGGGGCTAAAGTGCATCTCGGCACCCGCCCAACAGAG
AAACAGTACGAAACCCTGGAAAATCAGCTCGCGTTCCTGTGTCAGCAAGGCTTCTCCCTGGAGAACGCAC
TGTACGCTCTGTCCGCCGTGGGCCACTTTACACTGGGCTGCGTATTGGAGGAACAGGAGCATCAAGTAGC
AAAAGAGGAAAGAGAGACACCTACCACCGATTCTATGCCCCCACTTCTGAGACAAGCAATTGAGCTGTTC
GACCGGCAGGGAGCCGAACCTGCCTTCCTTTTCGGCCTGGAACTAATCATATGTGGCCTGGAGAAACAGC
TAAAGTGCGAAAGCGGCGGGCCGACCGACGCCCTTGACGATTTTGACTTAGACATGCTCCCAGCCGATGC
CCTTGACGACTTTGACCTTGATATGCTGCCTGCTGACGCTCTTGACGATTTTGACCTTGACATGCTCCCC
GGGTAACTAAGTAAGGATCCGCGGCCGCACTAGAGGAATTCCGCCCCTCTCCCCCCCCCCCNTCTCCCTC
CCCCCCCCCTAACGTTACTGGCCGAAGCCGCTTGGAATAAGGCCGGTGTGCGTTTGTCTATATGTTATTT
TCCACCATATTGCCGTCTTTTGGCAATGTGAGGGCCCGGAAACCTGGCCCTGTCTTCTTGACGAGCATTC
CTAGGGGTCTTTCCCCTCTCGCCAAAGGAATGCAAGGTCTGTTGAATGTCGTGAAGGAAGCAGTTCCTCT
GGAAGCTTCTTGAAGACAAACAACGTCTGTAGCGACCCTTTGCAGGCAGCGGAACCCCCCACCTGGCGAC
AGGTGCCTCTGCGGCCAAAAGCCACGTGTATAAGATACACCTGCAAAGGCGGCACAACCCCAGTGCCACG
TTGTGAGTTGGATAGTTGTGGAAAGAGTCAAATGGCTCTCCTCAAGCGTATTCAACAAGGGGCTGAAGGA
TGCCCAGAAGGTACCCCATTGTATGGGATCTGATCTGGGGCCTCGGTGCACATGCTTTACATGTGTTTAG
TCGAGGTTAAAAAAACGTCTAGGCCCCCCGAACCACGGGGACGTGGTTTTCCTTTGAAAAACACGATGAT
AAGCTTAAACCATGGCCAAGCCTTTGTCTCAAGAAGAATCCACCCTCATTGAAAGAGCAACGGCTACAAT
CAACAGCATCCCCATCTCTGAAGACTACAGCGTCGCCAGCGCAGCTCTCTCTAGCGACGGCCGCATCTTC
ACTGGTGTCAATGTATATCATTTTACTGGGGGACCTTGTGCAGAACTCGTGGTGCTGGGCACTGCTGCTG
CTGCGGCAGCTGGCAACCTGACTTGTATCGTCGCGATCGGAAATGAGAACAGGGGCATCTTGAGCCCCTG
CGGACGGTGCCGACAGGTGCTTCTCGATCTGCATCCTGGGATCAAAGCCATAGTGAAGGACAGTGATGGA
CAGCCGACGGCAGTTGGGATTCGTGAATTGCTGCCCTCTGGTTATGTGTGGGAGGGCTAATAGCCGGTCC
ACCATGATTGAACAAGATGGATTGCACGCAGGTTCTCCGGCCGCTTGGGTGGAGAGGCTATTCGGCTATG
ACTGGGCACAACAGACAATCGGCTGCTCTGATGCCGCCGTGTTCCGGCTGTCAGCGCAGGGGCGCCCGGT
TCTTTTTGTCAAGACCGACCTGTCCGGTGCCCTGAATGAACTGCAAGACGAGGCAGCGCGGCTATCGTGG
CTGGCCACGACGGGCGTTCCTTGCGCAGCTGTGCTCGACGTTGTCACTGAAGCGGGAAGGGACTGGCTGC
TATTGGGCGAAGTGCCGGGGCAGGATCTCCTGTCATCTCACCTTGCTCCTGCCGAGAAAGTATCCATCAT
GGCTGATGCAATGCGGCGGCTGCATACGCTTGATCCGGCTACCTGCCCATTCGACCACCAAGCGAAACAT
CGCATCGAGCGAGCACGTACTCGGATGGAAGCCGGTCTTGTCGATCAGGATGATCTGGACGAAGAGCATC
AGGGGCTCGCGCCAGCCGAACTGTTCGCCAGGCTCAAGGCGAGCATGCCCGACGGCGAGGATCTCGTCGT
GACCCATGGCGATGCCTGCTTGCCGAATATCATGGTGGAAAATGGCCGCTTTTCTGGATTCATCGACTGT
GGCCGGCTGGGTGTGGCGGACCGCTATCAGGACATAGCGTTGGCTACCCGTGATATTGCTGAAGAGCTTG
GCGGCGAATGGGCTGACCGCTTCCTCGTGCTTTACGGTATCGCCGCTCCCGATTCGCAGCGCATCGCCTT
CTATCGCCTTCTTGACGAGTTCTTCTGATGTACAAGTAAAGCGGCCGCGACTCTAGATCATAATCAGCCA
TACCACATTTGTAGAGGTTTTACTTGCTTTAAAAAACCTCCCACACCTCCCCCTGAACCTGAAACATAAA
ATGAATGCAATTGTTGTTGTTTAGTCCCTCCCAATTCGATATCAAGCTTATCGCGATAGATCCTAATCAA
CCTCTGGATTACAAAATTTGTGAAAGATTGACTGGTATTCTTAACTATGTTGCTCCTTTTACGCTATGTG
GATACGCTGCTTTAATGCCTTTGTATCATGCTATTGCTTCCCGTATGGCTTTCATTTTCTCCTCCTTGTA
TAAATCCTGGTTGCTGTCTCTTTATGAGGAGTTGTGGCCCGTTGTCAGGCAACGTGGCGTGGTGTGCACT
GTGTTTGCTGACGCAACCCCCACTGGTTGGGGCATTGCCACCACCTGTCAGCTCCTTTCCGGGACTTTCG
CTTTCCCCCTCCCTATTGCCACGGCGGAACTCATCGCCGCCTGCCTTGCCCGCTGCTGGACAGGGGCTCG
GCTGTTGGGCACTGACAATTCCGTGGTGTTGTCGGGGAAATCATCGTCCTTTCCTTGGCTGCTCGCCTGT
GTTGCCACCTGGATTCTGCGCGGGACGTCCTTCTGCTACGTCCCTTCGGCCCTCAATCCAGCGGACCTTC
CTTCCCGCGGCCTGCTGCCGGCTCTGCGGCCTCTTCCGCGTCTTCGCCTTCGCCCTCAGACGAGTCGGAT
CTCCCTTTGGGCCGCCTCCCCGCCTGAGATCCTTTAAGACCAATGACTTACAAGGCAGCTGTAGATCTTA
GCCACTTTTTAAAAGAAAAGGGGGGACTGGAAGGGCTAATTCACTCCCAACGAAGACAAGATCTGCTTTT
TGCTTGTACTGGGTCTCTCTGGTTAGACCAGATCTGAGCCTGGGAGCTCTCTGGCTAACTAGGGAACCCA
CTGCTTAAGCCTCAATAAAGCTTGCCTTGAGTGCTTCAAGTAGTGTGTGCCCGTCTGTTGTGTGACTCTG
GTAACTAGAGATCCCTCAGACCCTTTTAGTCAGTGTGGAAAATCTCTAGCAGTAGTAGTTCATGTCATCT
TATTATTCAGTATTTATAACTTGCAAAGAAATGAATATCAGAGAGTGAGAGGCCCGGGTTAATTAAGGAA
AGGGCTAGATCATTCTTGAAGACGAAAGGGCCTCGTGATACGCCTATTTTTATAGGTTAATGTCATGATA
ATAATGGTTTCTTAGACGTCAGGTGGCACTTTTCGGGGAAATGTGCGCGGAACCCCTATTTGTTTATTTT
TCTAAATACATTCAAATATGTATCCGCTCATGAGACAATAACCCTGATAAATGCTTCAATAATATTGAAA
AAGGAAGAGTATGAGTATTCAACATTTCCGTGTCGCCCTTATTCCCTTTTTTGCGGCATTTTGCCTTCCT
GTTTTTGCTCACCCAGAAACGCTGGTGAAAGTAAAAGATGCTGAAGATCAGTTGGGTGCACGAGTGGGTT
ACATCGAACTGGATCTCAACAGCGGTAAGATCCTTGAGAGTTTTCGCCCCGAAGAACGTTTTCCAATGAT
GAGCACTTTTAAAGTTCTGCTATGTGGCGCGGTATTATCCCGTGTTGACGCCGGGCAAGAGCAACTCGGT
CGCCGCATACACTATTCTCAGAATGACTTGGTTGAGTACTCACCAGTCACAGAAAAGCATCTTACGGATG
GCATGACAGTAAGAGAATTATGCAGTGCTGCCATAACCATGAGTGATAACACTGCGGCCAACTTACTTCT
GACAACGATCGGAGGACCGAAGGAGCTAACCGCTTTTTTGCACAACATGGGGGATCATGTAACTCGCCTT
GATCGTTGGGAACCGGAGCTGAATGAAGCCATACCAAACGACGAGCGTGACACCACGATGCCTGTAGCAA
TGGCAACAACGTTGCGCAAACTATTAACTGGCGAACTACTTACTCTAGCTTCCCGGCAACAATTAATAGA
CTGGATGGAGGCGGATAAAGTTGCAGGACCACTTCTGCGCTCGGCCCTTCCGGCTGGCTGGTTTATTGCT
GATAAATCTGGAGCCGGTGAGCGTGGGTCTCGCGGTATCATTGCAGCACTGGGGCCAGATGGTAAGCCCT
CCCGTATCGTAGTTATCTACACGACGGGGAGTCAGGCAACTATGGATGAACGAAATAGACAGATCGCTGA
GATAGGTGCCTCACTGATTAAGCATTGGTAACTGTCAGACCAAGTTTACTCATATATACTTTAGATTGAT
TTAAAACTTCATTTTTAATTTAAAAGGATCTAGGTGAAGATCCTTTTTGATAATCTCATGACCAAAATCC
CTTAACGTGAGTTTTCGTTCCACTGAGCGTCAGACCCCGTAGAAAAGATCAAAGGATCTTCTTGAGATCC
TTTTTTTCTGCGCGTAATCTGCTGCTTGCAAACAAAAAAACCACCGCTACCAGCGGTGGTTTGTTTGCCG
GATCAAGAGCTACCAACTCTTTTTCCGAAGGTAACTGGCTTCAGCAGAGCGCAGATACCAAATACTGTTC
TTCTAGTGTAGCCGTAGTTAGGCCACCACTTCAAGAACTCTGTAGCACCGCCTACATACCTCGCTCTGCT
AATCCTGTTACCAGTGGCTGCTGCCAGTGGCGATAAGTCGTGTCTTACCGGGTTGGACTCAAGACGATAG
TTACCGGATAAGGCGCAGCGGTCGGGCTGAACGGGGGGTTCGTGCACACAGCCCAGCTTGGAGCGAACGA
CCTACACCGAACTGAGATACCTACAGCGTGAGCTATGAGAAAGCGCCACGCTTCCCGAAGGGAGAAAGGC
GGACAGGTATCCGGTAAGCGGCAGGGTCGGAACAGGAGAGCGCACGAGGGAGCTTCCAGGGGGAAACGCC
TGGTATCTTTATAGTCCTGTCGGGTTTCGCCACCTCTGACTTGAGCGTCGATTTTTGTGATGCTCGTCAG
GGGGGCGGAGCCTATGGAAAAACGCCAGCAACGCGGCCTTTTTACGGTTCCTGGCCTTTTGCTGGCCTTT
TGCTCACATGTTCTTTCCTGCGTTATCCCCTGATTCTGTGGATAACCGTATTACCGCCTTTGAGTGAGCT
GATACCGCTCGCCGCAGCCGAACGACCGAGCGCAGCGAGTCAGTGAGCGAGGAAGCGGAAGAGCGCCCAA
TACGCAAACCGCCTCTCCCCGCGCGTTGGCCGATTCATTAATGCAGCAAGCTCATGGCTGACTAATTTTT
TTTATTTATGCAGAGGCCGAGGCCGCCTCGGCCTCTGAGCTATTCCAGAAGTAGTGAGGAGGCTTTTTTG
GAGGCCTAGGCTTTTGCAAAAAGCTCCCCGTGGCACGACAGGTTTCCCGACTGGAAAGCGGGCAGTGAGC
GCAACGCAATTAATGTGAGTTAGCTCACTCATTAGGCACCCCAGGCTTTACACTTTATGCTTCCGGCTCG
TATGTTGTGTGGAATTGTGAGCGGATAACAATTTCACACAGGAAACAGCTATGACATGATTACGAATTTC
ACAAATAAAGCATTTTTTTCACTGCATTCTAGTTGTGGTTTGTCCAAACTCATCAATGTATCTTATCATG
TCTGGATCAACTGGATAACTCAAGCTAACCAAAATCATCCCAAACTTCCCACCCCATACCCTATTACCAC
TGCCAATTACCTGTGGTTTCATTTACTCTAAACCTGTGATTCCTCTGAATTATTTTCATTTTAAAGAAAT
TGTATTTGTTAAATATGTACTACAAACTTAGTAGT
